>Addgene plasmid #65785 | pFRT-TODestRFP_RNAseH1 | addgene full sequence | sequence record 354766 | Addgene NGS Result
GACATTGATTATTGACTAGTTATTAATAGTAATCAATTACGGGGTCATTAGTTCATAGCCCATATATGGA
GTTCCGCGTTACATAACTTACGGTAAATGGCCCGCCTGGCTGACCGCCCAACGACCCCCGCCCATTGACG
TCAATAATGACGTATGTTCCCATAGTAACGCCAATAGGGACTTTCCATTGACGTCAATGGGTGGAGTATT
TACGGTAAACTGCCCACTTGGCAGTACATCAAGTGTATCATATGCCAAGTACGCCCCCTATTGACGTCAA
TGACGGTAAATGGCCCGCCTGGCATTATGCCCAGTACATGACCTTATGGGACTTTCCTACTTGGCAGTAC
ATCTACGTATTAGTCATCGCTATTACCATGGTGATGCGGTTTTGGCAGTACATCAATGGGCGTGGATAGC
GGTTTGACTCACGGGGATTTCCAAGTCTCCACCCCATTGACGTCAATGGGAGTTTGTTTTGGCACCAAAA
TCAACGGGACTTTCCAAAATGTCGTAACAACTCCGCCCCATTGACGCAAATGGGCGGTAGGCGTGTACGG
TGGGAGGTCTATATAAGCAGAGCTCTCCCTATCAGTGATAGAGATCTCCCTATCAGTGATAGAGATCGTC
GACGAGCTCGTTTAGTGAACCGTCAGATCGCCTGGAGACGCCATCCACGCTGTTTTGACCTCCATAGAAG
ACACCGGGACCGATCCAGCCTCCGGACTCTAGCGTTTAAACTTAAGCTTGGTACCGAGCTCGGATCCATG
GTGAGCAAGGGCGAGGGGTACCATGGTGAGCAAGGGGGTACCATGGTGAGCAAGGGCGGGGGTACCAGGT
GAGCAAGGGCGAGGGGGTACCATGGTGAGCAAGGGCGAGGAGGTCATCAAAGAGTTCATGCGCTTCAAGG
TGCGCATGGAGGGCTCCGTGAACGGCCACGAGTTCGAGATCGAGGGCGAGGGCGAGGGCCGCCCCTACGA
GGGCACCCAGACCGCCAAGCTGAAGGTGACCAAGGGCGGCCCCCTGCCCTTCGCCTGGGACATCCTGTCC
CCCCAGTTCATGTACGGCTCCAAGGCGTACGTGAAGCACCCCGCCGACATCCCCGATTACAAGAAGCTGT
CCTTCCCCGAGGGCTTCAAGTGGGAGCGCGTGATGAACTTCGAGGACGGCGGTCTGGTGACCGTGACCCA
GGACTCCTCCCTGCAGGACGGCACGCTGATCTACAAGGTGAAGATGCGCGGCACCAACTTCCCCCCCGAC
GGCCCCGTAATGCAGAAGAAGACCATGGGCTGGGAGGCCTCCACCGAGCGCCTGTACCCCCGCGACGGCG
TGCTGAAGGGCGAGATCCACCAGGCCCTGAAGCTGAAGGACGGCGGCCACTACCTGGTGGAGTTCAAGAC
CATCTACATGGCCAAGAAGCCCGTGCAACTGCCCGGCTACTACTACGTGGACACCAAGCTGGACATCACC
TCCCACAACGAGGACTACACCATCGTGGAACAGTACGAGCGCTCCGAGGGCCGCCACCACCTGTTCCTGG
GGCATGGCACCGGCAGCACCGGCAGCGGCAGCTCCGGCACCGCCTCCTCCGAGGACAACAACATGGCCGT
CATCAAAGAGTTCATGCGCTTCAAGGTGCGCATGGAGGGCTCCATGAACGGCCACGAGTTCGAGATCGAG
GGCGAGGGCGAGGGCCGCCCCTACGAGGGCACCCAGACCGCCAAGCTGAAGGTGACCAAGGGCGGCCCCC
TGCCCTTCGCCTGGGACATCCTGTCCCCCCAGTTCATGTACGGCTCCAAGGCGTACGTGAAGCACCCCGC
CGACATCCCCGATTACAAGAAGCTGTCCTTCCCCGAGGGCTTCAAGTGGGAGCGCGTGATGAACTTCGAG
GACGGCGGTCTGGTGACCGTGACCCAGGACTCCTCCCTGCAGGACGGCACGCTGATCTACAAGGTGAAGA
TGCGCGGCACCAACTTCCCCCCCGACGGCCCCGTAATGCAGAAGAAGACCATGGGCTGGGAGGCCTCCAC
CGAGCGCCTGTACCCCCGCGACGGCGTGCTGAAGGGCGAGATCCACCAGGCCCTGAAGCTGAAGGACGGC
GGCCACTACCTGGTGGAGTTCAAGACCATCTACATGGCCAAGAAGCCCGTGCAACTGCCCGGCTACTACT
ACGTGGACACCAAGCTGGACATCACCTCCCACAACGAGGACTACACCATCGTGGAACAGTACGAGCGCTC
CGAGGGCCGCCACCACCTGTTCCTGTACGGCATGGACGAGCTGTACAAGAAGCTTACAAGTTTGTACAAA
AAGCAGGCTCCACCATGGGAACCAATTCAGTCGACATGAGCTGGCTTCTGTTCCTGGCCCACAGAGTCGC
CTTGGCCGCCTTGCCCTGCCGCCGCGGCTCTCGCGGGTTCGGGATGTTCTATGCCGTGAGGAGGGGCCGC
AAGACCGGGGTCTTTCTGACCTGGAATGAGTGCAGAGCACAGGTGGACCGGTTTCCTGCTGCCAGATTTA
AGAAGTTTGCCACAGAGGATGAGGCCTGGGCCTTTGTCAGGAAATCTGCAAGCCCGGAAGTTTCAGAAGG
GCATGAAAATCAACATGGACAAGAATCGGAGGCGAAAGCCAGCAAGCGACTCCGTGAGCCACTGGATGGA
GATGGACATGAAAGCGCAGAGCCGTATGCAAAGCACATGAAGCCGAGCGTGGAGCCGGCGCCTCCAGTTA
GCAGAGACACGTTTTCCTACATGGGAGACTTCGTCGTCGTCTACACTGATGGCTGCTGCTCCAGTAATGG
GCGTAGAAGGCCGCGAGCAGGAATCGGCGTTTACTGGGGGCCGGGCCATCCTTTAAATGTAGGCATTAGA
CTTCCTGGGCGGCAGACAAACCAAAGAGCGGAAATTCATGCAGCCTGCAAAGCCATTGAACAAGCAAAGA
CTCAAAACATCAATAAACTGGTTCTGTATACAGACAGTATGTTTACGATAAATGGTATAACTAACTGGGT
TCAAGGTTGGAAGAAAAATGGGTGGAAGACAAGTGCAGGGAAAGAGGTGATCAACAAAGAGGACTTTGTG
GCACTGGAGAGGCTTACCCAGGGGATGGACATTCAGTGGATGCATGTTCCTGGTCATTCGGGATTTATAG
GCAATGAAGAAGCTGACAGATTAGCCAGAGAAGGAGCTAAACAATCGGAAGACTGAGCGGCCGCACTCGA
GATATCTAGACCCAGCTTTCTTGTACAAAGTGGTTGATATCCAGCACAGTGGCGGCCGCTCAAGTCTAGA
GGGCCCGCGGTTCGAAGGTAAGCCTATCCCTAACCCTCTCCTCGGTCTCGATTCTACGCTCGAGTCTAGA
GGGCCCGTTTAAACCCGCTGATCAGCCTCGACTGTGCCTTCTAGTTGCCAGCCATCTGTTGTTTGCCCCT
CCCCCGTGCCTTCCTTGACCCTGGAAGGTGCCACTCCCACTGTCCTTTCCTAATAAAATGAGGAAATTGC
ATCGCATTGTCTGAGTAGGTGTCATTCTATTCTGGGGGGTGGGGTGGGGCAGGACAGCAAGGGGGAGGAT
TGGGAAGACAATAGCAGGCATGCTGGGGATGCGGTGGGCTCTATGGCTTCTGAGGCGGAAAGAACCAGCT
GGGGCTCTAGGGGGTATCCCC
[124 nt withheld, positions 3662-3785]
C
[91 nt withheld, positions 3787-3877]
AGGGTGATGGTTCACGTACCTAGAAGTTCCTATTCCGAAGTTCCTATTCTCTAGAAAGTATAGGAACTTC
CTTGGCCAAAAAGCCTGAACTCACCGCGACGTCTGTCGAGAAGTTTCTGATCGAAAAGTTCGACAGCGTC
TCCGACCTGATGCAGCTCTCGGAGGGCGAAGAATCTCGTGCTTTCAGCTTCGATGTAGGAGGGCGTGGAT
ATGTCCTGCGGGTAAATAGCTGCGCCGATGGTTTCTACAAAGATCGTTATGTTTATCGGCACTTTGCATC
GGCCGCGCTCCCGATTCCGGAAGTGCTTGACATTGGGGAATTCAGCGAGAGCCTGACCTATTGCATCTCC
CGCCGTGCACAGGGTGTCACGTTGCAAGACCTGCCTGAAACCGAACTGCCCGCTGTTCTGCAGCCGGTCG
CGGAGGCCATGGATGCGATCGCTGCGGCCGATCTTAGCCAGACGAGCGGGTTCGGCCCATTCGGACCGCA
AGGAATCGGTCAATACACTACATGGCGTGATTTCATATGCGCGATTGCTGATCCCCATGTGTATCACTGG
CAAACTGTGATGGACGACACCGTCAGTGCGTCCGTCGCGCAGGCTCTCGATGAGCTGATGCTTTGGGCCG
AGGACTGCCCCGAAGTCCGGCACCTCGTGCACGCGGATTTCGGCTCCAACAATGTCCTGACGGACAATGG
CCGCATAACAGCGGTCATTGACTGGAGCGAGGCGATGTTCGGGGATTCCCAATACGAGGTCGCCAACATC
TTCTTCTGGAGGCCGTGGTTGGCTTGTATGGAGCAGCAGACGCGCTACTTCGAGCGGAGGCATCCGGAGC
TTGCAGGATCGCCGCGGCTCCGGGCGTATATGCTCCGCATTGGTCTTGACCAACTCTATCAGAGCTTGGT
TGACGGCAATTTCGATGATGCAGCTTGGGCGCAGGGTCGATGCGACGCAATCGTCCGATCCGGAGCCGGG
ACTGTCGGGCGTACACAAATCGCCCGCAGAAGCGCGGCCGTCTGGACCGATGGCTGTGTAGAAGTACTCG
CCGATAGTGGAAACCGACGCCCCAGCACTCGTCCGAGGGCAAAGGAATAGCACGTACTACGAGATTTCGA
TTCCACCGCCGCCTTCTATGAAAGGTTGGGCTTCGGAATCGTTTTCCGGGACGCCGGCTGGATGATCCTC
CAGCGCGGGGATCTCATGCTGGAGTTCTTCGCCCACCCCAACTTGTTTATTGCAGCTTATAATGGTTACA
AATAAAGCAATAGCATCACAAATTTCACAAATAAAGCATTTTTTTCACTGCATTCTAGTTGTGGTTTGTC
CAAACTCATCAATGTATCTTATCATGTCTGTATACCGTCGACCTCTAGCTAGAGCTTGGCGTAATCATGG
TCATAGCTGTTTCCTGTGTGAAATTGTTATCCGCTCACAATTCCACACAACATACGAGCCGGAAGCATAA
AGTGTAAAGCCTGGGGTGCCTAATGAGTGAGCTAACTCACATTAATTGCGTTGCGCTCACTGCCCGCTTT
CCAGTCGGGAAACCTGTCGTGCCAGCTGCATTAATGAATCGGCCAACGCGCGGGGAGAGGCGGTTTGCGT
ATTGGGCGCTCTTCCGCTTCCTCGCTCACTGACTCGCTGCGCTCGGTCGTTCGGCTGCGGCGAGCGGTAT
CAGCTCACTCAAAGGCGGTAATACGGTTATCCACAGAATCAGGGGATAACGCAGGAAAGAACATGTGAGC
AAAAGGCCAGCAAAAGGCCAGGAACCGTAAAAAGGCCGCGTTGCTGGCGTTTTTCCATAGGCTCCGCCCC
CCTGACGAGCATCACAAAAATCGACGCTCAAGTCAGAGGTGGCGAAACCCGACAGGACTATAAAGATACC
AGGCGTTTCCCCCTGGAAGCTCCCTCGTGCGCTCTCCTGTTCCGACCCTGCCGCTTACCGGATACCTGTC
CGCCTTTCTCCCTTCGGGAAGCGTGGCGCTTTCTCATAGCTCACGCTGTAGGTATCTCAGTTCGGTGTAG
GTCGTTCGCTCCAAGCTGGGCTGTGTGCACGAACCCCCCGTTCAGCCCGACCGCTGCGCCTTATCCGGTA
ACTATCGTCTTGAGTCCAACCCGGTAAGACACGACTTATCGCCACTGGCAGCAGCCACTGGTAACAGGAT
TAGCAGAGCGAGGTATGTAGGCGGTGCTACAGAGTTCTTGAAGTGGTGGCCTAACTACGGCTACACTAGA
AGAACAGTATTTGGTATCTGCGCTCTGCTGAAGCCAGTTACCTTCGGAAAAAGAGTTGGTAGCTCTTGAT
CCGGCAAACAAACCACCGCTGGTAGCGGTGGTTTTTTTGTTTGCAAGCAGCAGATTACGCGCAGAAAAAA
AGGATCTCAAGAAGATCCTTTGATCTTTTCTACGGGGTCTGACGCTCAGTGGAACGAAAACTCACGTTAA
GGGATTTTGGTCATGAGATTATCAAAAAGGATCTTCACCTAGATCCTTTTAAATTAAAAATGAAGTTTTA
AATCAATCTAAAGTATATATGAGTAAACTTGGTCTGACAGTTACCAATGCTTAATCAGTGAGGCACCTAT
CTCAGCGATCTGTCTATTTCGTTCATCCATAGTTGCCTGACTCCCCGTCGTGTAGATAACTACGATACGG
GAGGGCTTACCATCTGGCCCCAGTGCTGCAATGATACCGCGAGACCCACGCTCACCGGCTCCAGATTTAT
CAGCAATAAACCAGCCAGCCGGAAGGGCCGAGCGCAGAAGTGGTCCTGCAACTTTATCCGCCTCCATCCA
GTCTATTAATTGTTGCCGGGAAGCTAGAGTAAGTAGTTCGCCAGTTAATAGTTTGCGCAACGTTGTTGCC
ATTGCTACAGGCATCGTGGTGTCACGCTCGTCGTTTGGTATGGCTTCATTCAGCTCCGGTTCCCAACGAT
CAAGGCGAGTTACATGATCCCCCATGTTGTGCAAAAAAGCGGTTAGCTCCTTCGGTCCTCCGATCGTTGT
CAGAAGTAAGTTGGCCGCAGTGTTATCACTCATGGTTATGGCAGCACTGCATAATTCTCTTACTGTCATG
CCATCCGTAAGATGCTTTTCTGTGACTGGTGAGTACTCAACCAAGTCATTCTGAGAATAGTGTATGCGGC
GACCGAGTTGCTCTTGCCCGGCGTCAATACGGGATAATACCGCGCCACATAGCAGAACTTTAAAAGTGCT
CATCATTGGAAAACGTTCTTCGGGGCGAAAACTCTCAAGGATCTTACCGCTGTTGAGATCCAGTTCGATG
TAACCCACTCGTGCACCCAACTGATCTTCAGCATCTTTTACTTTCACCAGCGTTTCTGGGTGAGCAAAAA
CAGGAAGGCAAAATGCCGCAAAAAAGGGAATAAGGGCGACACGGAAATGTTGAATACTCATACTCTTCCT
TTTTCAATATTATTGAAGCATTTATCAGGGTTATTGTCTCATGAGCGGATACATATTTGAATGTATTTAG
AAAAATAAACAAATAGGGGTTCCGCGCACATTTCCCCGAAAAGTGCCACCTGACGTCGACGGATCGGGAG
ATCTCCCGATCCCCTATGGTGCACTCTCAGTACAATCTGCTCTGATGCCGCATAGTTAAGCCAGTATCTG
CTCCCTGCTTGTGTGTTGGAGGTCGCTGAGTAGTGCGCGAGCAAAATTTAAGCTACAACAAGGCAAGGCT
TGACCGACAATTGCATGAAGAATCTGCTTAGGGTTAGGCGTTTTGCGCTGCTTCGCGATGTACGGGCCAG
ATATACGCGTT
Features (pLannotate 1.2.2; 25 found; start..end, strand, type, name):
      1..380     +  enhancer       CMV enhancer: human cytomegalovirus immediate early enhancer
    381..584     +  promoter       CMV promoter: human cytomegalovirus (CMV) immediate early promoter
    586..605     +  promoter       PLtetO-1 promoter (fragment): modified phage lambda PL promoter with tet operator sites (Lutz and Bujard, 1997)
    607..626     +  promoter       PLtetO-1 promoter (fragment): modified phage lambda PL promoter with tet operator sites (Lutz and Bujard, 1997)
    634..667     +  promoter       TRE3GV promoter (fragment): 3rd-generation Tet-responsive promoter that can be activated by binding of Tet-On® 3G, optimized for retroviral and lentiviral vectors
    862..2289    +  CDS            tdTomato: tdTomato is a basic (constitutively fluorescent) orange fluorescent protein published in 2004, derived from Discosoma sp.. It is reported to be a somewhat slowly-maturing tandem dimer with low acid sensitivity.
   2296..2312    +  protein_bind   attB1 (fragment): mutant version of attB; recombination site for the Gateway® BP reaction BP Clonase™
   2346..3203    +  CDS            RNASEH1: RNH1_HUMAN - Also known as RNH1. Experimental evidence at protein level: Swiss-Prot protein existence level 1. Endonuclease that specifically degrades the RNA of RNA-DNA hybrids (PubMed:10497183). Plays a role in RNA polymerase II (RNAp II) transcription termination by degrading R-loop RNA-DNA hybrid formation at G-rich pause sites located downstream of the poly(A) site and behind the elongating RNAp II (PubMed:21700224). From Homo sapiens (Human).
   3230..3254    -  protein_bind   attB2: mutant version of attB; recombination site for the Gateway® BP reaction BP Clonase™
   3307..3348    +  CDS            V5 tag: epitope tag from simian virus 5
   3392..3616    +  polyA_signal   bGH poly(A) signal: bovine growth hormone polyadenylation signal
   3620..3641    +  promoter       SV40 promoter (fragment): SV40 enhancer and early promoter
   3662..3895    +  rep_origin     f1 ori (fragment) (sequence partly withheld): f1 bacteriophage origin of replication; arrow indicates direction of (+) strand synthesis
   3900..3947    +  protein_bind   FRT: FLP-mediated recombination occurs in the 8-bp core sequence TCTAGAAA (Turan and Bode, 2011). FLP recombinase from the Saccharomyces cerevisiae 2μ plasmid
   3955..4977    +  CDS            HygR: aminoglycoside phosphotransferase from E. coli; aph(4)-Ia; confers resistance to hygromycin
   4987..5112    +  CDS            ble (fragment): BLE_KLEPN - Experimental evidence at protein level: Swiss-Prot protein existence level 1. Binding protein with a strong affinity to the bleomycin family of antibiotics. Binds to CL990; an antimitotic-antibiotic compound. From Klebsiella pneumoniae.
   5107..5228    +  polyA_signal   SV40 poly(A) signal: SV40 polyadenylation signal
   5301..5317    -  protein_bind   lac operator: The lac repressor binds to the lac operator to inhibit transcription in E. coli. This inhibition can be relieved by adding lactose or isopropyl-β-D-thiogalactopyranoside (IPTG). lac repressor encoded by lacI
   5325..5355    -  promoter       lac promoter: promoter for the E. coli lac operon
   5370..5391    -  protein_bind   CAP binding site: CAP binding activates transcription in the presence of cAMP. E. coli catabolite activator protein
   5404..5496    -  CDS            lacI (fragment): lac repressor; lacI; The lac repressor binds to the lac operator to inhibit transcription in E. coli. This inhibition can be relieved by adding lactose or isopropyl-β-D-thiogalactopyranoside (IPTG).
   5679..6267    -  rep_origin     ori: high-copy-number ColE1/pMB1/pBR322/pUC origin of replication
   6438..7298    -  CDS            AmpR: β-lactamase; bla; confers resistance to ampicillin, carbenicillin, and related antibiotics
   7299..7403    -  promoter       AmpR promoter: bla
   7462..7514    -  misc_feature   bom (fragment): basis of mobility region from pBR322
