[The description below was written by a language model from this plasmid's Addgene catalogue record and pLannotate feature annotations shown in this document.]
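Description:
pFRT-TODestRFP_RNAseH1 is a mammalian expression plasmid of about 7.7 kb, built on a modified pcDNA5/FRT backbone that was converted into a Gateway destination vector. It is maintained in E. coli through a high-copy ColE1/pUC-type origin and an ampicillin resistance gene. The feature table also detects fragments of an f1 origin and lac regulatory sequences carried over from the parent vector.

The expression cassette is driven by the CMV enhancer and promoter, followed by two tet operator sites. These appear in the annotation as short PLtetO-1 and TRE fragments and match the catalogue's "CMV, 2x Tet". In cells that express the Tet repressor, this arrangement keeps transcription off until tetracycline or doxycycline is added. Downstream lies the red fluorescent tag, annotated as tdTomato, then an attB1 site and the human RNASEH1 coding sequence, which encodes the endonuclease that degrades the RNA strand of RNA-DNA hybrids such as R-loops. An attB2 site, a backbone-encoded C-terminal V5 epitope and the bGH polyadenylation signal complete the cassette. The catalogue also lists zebrafish as a species, but the annotation matches only the human protein.

An FRT site sits directly upstream of a hygromycin resistance gene with an SV40 poly(A) signal, and no full promoter is annotated in front of that gene. This layout fits Flp-mediated integration into a genomic FRT landing site, where hygromycin resistance would be activated on insertion. Blasticidin is listed as a selectable marker, but no blasticidin resistance gene is annotated, so it may refer to selection in the host cell line. The construct is used for expression of RFP-tagged RNase H1 in mammalian cells, with the elements suggesting inducible expression from stable lines.
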