Addgene plasmid #65785: pFRT-TODestRFP_RNAseH1
Purpose: expresses RFP-tagged RNAseH1 in mammalian cells
Depositing lab: Thomas Tuschl. Depositing organization: Rockefeller University.
Backbone
  Vector backbone: pcDNA5/FRT
  Backbone manufacturer: Life Technologies, Modified by Tuschl lab
  Vector type: Mammalian Expression
  Selectable markers: Hygromycin, Blasticidin
Growth in bacteria
  Bacterial resistance: Ampicillin, 100 μg/mL
  Growth temperature: 37°C
  Growth strain: Top10
  Copy number: Unknown
Gene/Insert
  Gene/Insert name: RNaseH1
  Species: H. sapiens (human), D. rerio (zebrafish)
  Entrez Gene: RNASEH1 (a.k.a. H1RNA, PEOB2, RNH1)
  Promoter: CMV, 2x Tet
  Tag / fusion protein: RFP (N terminal on backbone); V5 (C terminal on backbone)
  Cloning method: Gateway Cloning
  Sequencing primers: 5′ CMV Forward; 3′ BGH Reverse
Terms and licenses: Academic/Nonprofit Terms; Industry Terms: Not Available to Industry
How to cite: pFRT-TODestRFP_RNAseH1 was a gift from Thomas Tuschl (Addgene plasmid # 65785 ; http://n2t.net/addgene:65785 ; RRID:Addgene_65785)
