>Addgene plasmid #65785 | pFRT-TODestRFP_RNAseH1 | addgene partial sequence | sequence record 116130 | BGH-rev 5'-TAGAAGGCACAGTCGAGG-3'
TCGAGCGTAGAATCGAGACCGAGGAGAGGGTTAGGGATAGGCTTACCTTCGAACCGCGGGCCCTCTAGAC
TTGAGCGGCCGCCACTGTGCTGGATATCAACCACTTTGTACAAGAAAGCTGGGTCTAGATATCTCGAGTG
CGGCCGCTCAGTCTTCCGATTGTTTAGCTCCTTCTCTGGCTAATCTGTCAGCTTCTTCATTGCCTATAAA
TCCCGAATGACCAGGAACATGCATCCACTGAATGTCCATCCCCTGGGTAAGCCTCTCCAGTGCCACAAAG
TCCTCTTTGTTGATCACCTCTTTCCCTGCACTTGTCTTCCACCCATTTTTCTTCCAACCTTGAACCCAGT
TAGTTATACCATTTATCGTAAACATACTGTCTGTATACAGAACCAGTTTATTGATGTTTTGAGTCTTTGC
TTGTTCAATGGCTTTGCAGGCTGCATGAATTTCCGCTCTTTGGTTTGTCTGCCGCCCAGGAAGTCTAATG
CCTACATTTAAAGGATGGCCCGGCCCCCAGTAAACGCCGATTCCTGCTCGCGGCCTTCTACGCCCATTAC
TGGAGCAGCAGCCATCAGTGTAGACGACGACGAAGTCTCCCATGTAGGAAAACGTGTCTCTGCTAACTGG
AGGCGCCGGCTCCACGCTCGGCTTCATGTGCTTTGCATACGGCTCTGCGCTTTCATGTCCATCTCCATCC
AGTGGCTCACGGAGTCGCTTGCTGGCTTTCGCCTCCGATTCTTGTCCATGTTGATTTTCATGCCCTTCTG
AAACTTCCGGGCTTGCAGATTTCCTGACAAAGGCCCAGGCCTCATCCTCTGTGGCAAACTTCTTAAATCT
GGCAGCAGGAAACCGGTCCACCTGTGCTCTGCACTCATTCCAGGT
