>Addgene plasmid #65785 | pFRT-TODestRFP_RNAseH1 | addgene partial sequence | sequence record 116891 | CMV-F 5'-CGCAAATGGGCGGTAGGCGTG-3'
AGCAGAGCTCTCCCTATCAGTGATAGAGATCTCCCTATCAGTGATAGAGATCGTCGACGAGCTCGTTTTA
GTGAACCGTCAGATCGCCTGGAGACGCCATCCACGCTGTTTTGACCTCCATAGAAGACACCGGGACCGAT
CCAGCCTCCGGACTCTAGCGTTTAAACTTAAGCTTGGTACCGAGCTCGGATCCATGGTGAGCAAGGGCGA
GGGGTACCATGGTGAGCAAGGGGGTACCATGGTGAGCAAGGGCGGGGGTACCAGGTGAGCAAGGGCGAGG
GGGTACCATGGTGAGCAAGGGCGAGGAGGTCATCAAAGAGTTCATGCGCTTCAAGGTGCGCATGGAGGGC
TCCGTGAACGGCCACGAGTTCGAGATCGAGGGCGAGGGCGAGGGCCGCCCCTACGAGGGCACCCAGACCG
CCAAGCTGAAGGTGACCAAGGGCGGCCCCCTGCCCTTCGCCTGGGACATCCTGTCCCCCCAGTTCATGTA
CGGCTCCAAGGCGTACGTGAAGCACCCCGCCGACATCCCCGATTACAAGAAGCTGTCCTTCCCCGAGGGC
TTCAAGTGGGAGCGCGTGATGAACTTCGAGGACGGCGGTCTGGTGACCGTGACCCAGGACTCCTCCCTGC
AGGACGGCACGCTGATCTACAAGGTGAAGATGCGCGGCACCAACTTCCCCCCCGACGGCCCCGTAATGCA
GAAGAAGACCATGGGCTGGGAGGCCTCCACCGAGCGCCTGTACCCCCGCGACGGCGTGCTGAAGGGCGAG
ATCCACCAGGCCCTGAAGCTGAAGGACGGCGGCCACTA
